>Addgene plasmid #214632 | pGL4_10xUAS-CMVmin-BC0424-luc2 | addgene full sequence | sequence record 424099 | Addgene NGS Result
GGCCTAACTGGCCGGTACCTGAGCTCGCTAGCCTCGAGGATATCAAACAAGTTTGTACAAAAAAGCAGGC
TCCCTAACTGGCCGGTACCGAGTTTCTAGACGGAGTACTGTCCTCCGAGCGGAGTACTGTCCTCCGACTC
GAGCGGAGTACTGTCCTCCGATCGGAGTACTGTCCTCCGCGAATTCCGGAGTACTGTCCTCCGAAGACGC
TAGTGCCGGTACCGAGTTTCTAGACGGAGTACTGTCCTCCGAGCGGAGTACTGTCCTCCGACTCGAGCGG
AGTACTGTCCTCCGATCGGAGTACTGTCCTCCGCGAATTCCGGAGTACTGTCCTCCGAAGACGCTAGCGG
GGGGCTACAACTTTTCTATACAAAGTTGCGGTACCCGGGTCGAGTAGGCGTGTACGGTGGGAGGCCTATA
TAAGCAGAGCTCGTTTAGTGAACCGTCAGATCGCCTGGAGACGCCATCCACGCTGTTTTGACCTCCATAG
AAGACACCGGGACCGATCCAGCCCAACTTTGTATAATAAAGTTGAGCTAGTTGCTAAGTCTGCCGAGTAG
AATTAACCCTCACTAAAGGGTAGGTGACACTATATCAATCACAAATCTATCTAACACCGTGTTCTATTAC
AATCCTTTTTACCCTATAGTGAGTCGTATTAGTAGACGCGAGTCAATGCATGTACGACAGCTTTCTTGTA
CAAAGTGGTTCGATATCAAGATCTGGCCTCGGCGGCCAAGCTTGGCAATCCGGTACTGTTGGTAAAGCCA
CCATGGAAGATGCCAAAAACATTAAGAAGGGCCCAGCGCCATTCTACCCACTCGAAGACGGGACCGCCGG
CGAGCAGCTGCACAAAGCCATGAAGCGCTACGCCCTGGTGCCCGGCACCATCGCCTTTACCGACGCACAT
ATCGAGGTGGACATTACCTACGCCGAGTACTTCGAGATGAGCGTTCGGCTGGCAGAAGCTATGAAGCGCT
ATGGGCTGAATACAAACCATCGGATCGTGGTGTGCAGCGAGAATAGCTTGCAGTTCTTCATGCCCGTGTT
GGGTGCCCTGTTCATCGGTGTGGCTGTGGCCCCAGCTAACGACATCTACAACGAGCGCGAGCTGCTGAAC
AGCATGGGCATCAGCCAGCCCACCGTCGTATTCGTGAGCAAGAAAGGGCTGCAAAAGATCCTCAACGTGC
AAAAGAAGCTACCGATCATACAAAAGATCATCATCATGGATAGCAAGACCGACTACCAGGGCTTCCAAAG
CATGTACACCTTCGTGACTTCCCATTTGCCACCCGGCTTCAACGAGTACGACTTCGTGCCCGAGAGCTTC
GACCGGGACAAAACCATCGCCCTGATCATGAACAGTAGTGGCAGTACCGGATTGCCCAAGGGCGTAGCCC
TACCGCACCGCACCGCTTGTGTCCGATTCAGTCATGCCCGCGACCCCATCTTCGGCAACCAGATCATCCC
CGACACCGCTATCCTCAGCGTGGTGCCATTTCACCACGGCTTCGGCATGTTCACCACGCTGGGCTACTTG
ATCTGCGGCTTTCGGGTCGTGCTCATGTACCGCTTCGAGGAGGAGCTATTCTTGCGCAGCTTGCAAGACT
ATAAGATTCAATCTGCCCTGCTGGTGCCCACACTATTTAGCTTCTTCGCTAAGAGCACTCTCATCGACAA
GTACGACCTAAGCAACTTGCACGAGATCGCCAGCGGCGGGGCGCCGCTCAGCAAGGAGGTAGGTGAGGCC
GTGGCCAAACGCTTCCACCTACCAGGCATCCGCCAGGGCTACGGCCTGACAGAAACAACCAGCGCCATTC
TGATCACCCCCGAAGGGGACGACAAGCCTGGCGCAGTAGGCAAGGTGGTGCCCTTCTTCGAGGCTAAGGT
GGTGGACTTGGACACCGGTAAGACACTGGGTGTGAACCAGCGCGGCGAGCTGTGCGTCCGTGGCCCCATG
ATCATGAGCGGCTACGTTAACAACCCCGAGGCTACAAACGCTCTCATCGACAAGGACGGCTGGCTGCACA
GCGGCGACATCGCCTACTGGGACGAGGACGAGCACTTCTTCATCGTGGACCGGCTGAAGAGCCTGATCAA
ATACAAGGGCTACCAGGTAGCCCCAGCCGAACTGGAGAGCATCCTGCTGCAACACCCCAACATCTTCGAC
GCCGGGGTCGCCGGCCTGCCCGACGACGATGCCGGCGAGCTGCCCGCCGCAGTCGTCGTGCTGGAACACG
GTAAAACCATGACCGAGAAGGAGATCGTGGACTATGTGGCCAGCCAGGTTACAACCGCCAAGAAGCTGCG
CGGTGGTGTTGTGTTCGTGGACGAGGTGCCTAAAGGACTGACCGGCAAGTTGGACGCCCGCAAGATCCGC
GAGATTCTCATTAAGGCCAAGAAGGGCGGCAAGATCGCCGTGTAATCTGCTTGCAAGAACTGGTTCAGTA
GCTTAAGCCACTTTGTGATCCACCTTAACAGCCACGGCTTCCCTCCCGAGGTGGAGGAGCAGGCCGCCGG
CACCCTGCCCATGAGCTGCGCCCAGGAGAGCGGCATGGATAGACACCCTGCTGCTTGCGCCAGCGCCAGG
ATCAACGTCTAACTGCAGTCTAGAGTCGGGGCGGCCGGCCGCTTCGAGCAGACATGATAAGATACATTGA
TGAGTTTGGACAAACCACAACTAGAATGCAGTGAAAAAAATGCTTTATTTGTGAAATTTGTGATGCTATT
GCTTTATTTGTAACCATTATAAGCTGCAATAAACAAGTTAACAACAACAATTGCATTCATTTTATGTTTC
AGGTTCAGGGGGAGGTGTGGGAGGTTTTTTAAAGCAAGTAAAACCTCTACAAATGTGGTAAAATCGATAA
GGATCCGTTTGCGTATTGGGCGCTCTTCCGCTGATCTGCGCAGCACCATGGCCTGAAATAACCTCTGAAA
GAGGAACTTGGTTAGCTACCTTCTGAGGCGGAAAGAACCAGCTGTGGAATGTGTGTCAGTTAGGGTGTGG
AAAGTCCCCAGGCTCCCCAGCAGGCAGAAGTATGCAAAGCATGCATCTCAATTAGTCAGCAACCAGGTGT
GGAAAGTCCCCAGGCTCCCCAGCAGGCAGAAGTATGCAAAGCATGCATCTCAATTAGTCAGCAACCATAG
TCCCGCCCCTAACTCCGCCCATCCCGCCCCTAACTCCGCCCAGTTCCGCCCATTCTCCGCCCCATGGCTG
ACTAATTTTTTTTATTTATGCAGAGGCCGAGGCCGCCTCTGCCTCTGAGCTATTCCAGAAGTAGTGAGGA
GGCTTTTTTGGAGGCCTAGGCTTTTGCAAAAAGCTCGATTCTTCTGACACTAGCGCCACCATGAAGAAGC
CCGAACTCACCGCTACCAGCGTTGAAAAATTTCTCATCGAGAAGTTCGACAGTGTGAGCGACCTGATGCA
GTTGTCGGAGGGCGAAGAGAGCCGAGCCTTCAGCTTCGATGTCGGCGGACGCGGCTATGTACTGCGGGTG
AATAGCTGCGCTGATGGCTTCTACAAAGACCGCTACGTGTACCGCCACTTCGCCAGCGCTGCACTACCCA
TCCCCGAAGTGTTGGACATCGGCGAGTTCAGCGAGAGCCTGACATACTGCATCAGTAGACGCGCCCAAGG
CGTTACTCTCCAAGACCTCCCCGAAACAGAGCTGCCTGCTGTGTTACAGCCTGTCGCCGAAGCTATGGAT
GCTATTGCCGCCGCCGACCTCAGTCAAACCAGCGGCTTCGGCCCATTCGGGCCCCAAGGCATCGGCCAGT
ACACAACCTGGCGGGATTTCATTTGCGCCATTGCTGATCCCCATGTCTACCACTGGCAGACCGTGATGGA
CGACACCGTGTCCGCCAGCGTAGCTCAAGCCCTGGACGAACTGATGCTGTGGGCCGAAGACTGTCCCGAG
GTGCGCCACCTCGTCCATGCCGACTTCGGCAGCAACAACGTCCTGACCGACAACGGCCGCATCACCGCCG
TAATCGACTGGTCCGAAGCTATGTTCGGGGACAGTCAGTACGAGGTGGCCAACATCTTCTTCTGGCGGCC
CTGGCTGGCTTGCATGGAGCAGCAGACTCGCTACTTCGAGCGCCGGCATCCCGAGCTGGCCGGCAGCCCT
CGTCTGCGAGCCTACATGCTGCGCATCGGCCTGGATCAGCTCTACCAGAGCCTCGTGGACGGCAACTTCG
ACGATGCTGCCTGGGCTCAAGGCCGCTGCGATGCCATCGTCCGCAGCGGGGCCGGCACCGTCGGTCGCAC
ACAAATCGCTCGCCGGAGCGCAGCCGTATGGACCGACGGCTGCGTCGAGGTGCTGGCCGACAGCGGCAAC
CGCCGGCCCAGTACACGACCGCGCGCTAAGGAGGTAGGTCGAGTTTAAACTCTAGAACCGGTCATGGCCG
CAATAAAATATCTTTATTTTCATTACATCTGTGTGTTGGTTTTTTGTGTGTTCGAACTAGATGCTGTCGA
CCGATGCCCTTGAGAGCCTTCAACCCAGTCAGCTCCTTCCGGTGGGCGCGGGGCATGACTATCGTCGCCG
CACTTATGACTGTCTTCTTTATCATGCAACTCGTAGGACAGGTGCCGGCAGCGCTCTTCCGCTTCCTCGC
TCACTGACTCGCTGCGCTCGGTCGTTCGGCTGCGGCGAGCGGTATCAGCTCACTCAAAGGCGGTAATACG
GTTATCCACAGAATCAGGGGATAACGCAGGAAAGAACATGTGAGCAAAAGGCCAGCAAAAGGCCAGGAAC
CGTAAAAAGGCCGCGTTGCTGGCGTTTTTCCATAGGCTCCGCCCCCCTGACGAGCATCACAAAAATCGAC
GCTCAAGTCAGAGGTGGCGAAACCCGACAGGACTATAAAGATACCAGGCGTTTCCCCCTGGAAGCTCCCT
CGTGCGCTCTCCTGTTCCGACCCTGCCGCTTACCGGATACCTGTCCGCCTTTCTCCCTTCGGGAAGCGTG
GCGCTTTCTCATAGCTCACGCTGTAGGTATCTCAGTTCGGTGTAGGTCGTTCGCTCCAAGCTGGGCTGTG
TGCACGAACCCCCCGTTCAGCCCGACCGCTGCGCCTTATCCGGTAACTATCGTCTTGAGTCCAACCCGGT
AAGACACGACTTATCGCCACTGGCAGCAGCCACTGGTAACAGGATTAGCAGAGCGAGGTATGTAGGCGGT
GCTACAGAGTTCTTGAAGTGGTGGCCTAACTACGGCTACACTAGAAGAACAGTATTTGGTATCTGCGCTC
TGCTGAAGCCAGTTACCTTCGGAAAAAGAGTTGGTAGCTCTTGATCCGGCAAACAAACCACCGCTGGTAG
CGGTGGTTTTTTTGTTTGCAAGCAGCAGATTACGCGCAGAAAAAAAGGATCTCAAGAAGATCCTTTGATC
TTTTCTACGGGGTCTGACGCTCAGTGGAACGAAAACTCACGTTAAGGGATTTTGGTCATGAGATTATCAA
AAAGGATCTTCACCTAGATCCTTTTAAATTAAAAATGAAGTTTTAAATCAATCTAAAGTATATATGAGTA
AACTTGGTCTGACAGCGGCCGCAAATGCTAAACCACTGCAGTGGTTACCAGTGCTTGATCAGTGAGGCAC
CGATCTCAGCGATCTGCCTATTTCGTTCGTCCATAGTGGCCTGACTCCCCGTCGTGTAGATCACTACGAT
TCGTGAGGGCTTACCATCAGGCCCCAGCGCAGCAATGATGCCGCGAGAGCCGCGTTCACCGGCCCCCGAT
TTGTCAGCAATGAACCAGCCAGCAGGGAGGGCCGAGCGAAGAAGTGGTCCTGCTACTTTGTCCGCCTCCA
TCCAGTCTATGAGCTGCTGTCGTGATGCTAGAGTAAGAAGTTCGCCAGTGAGTAGTTTCCGAAGAGTTGT
GGCCATTGCTACTGGCATCGTGGTATCACGCTCGTCGTTCGGTATGGCTTCGTTCAACTCTGGTTCCCAG
CGGTCAAGCCGGGTCACATGATCACCCATATTATGAAGAAATGCAGTCAGCTCCTTAGGGCCTCCGATCG
TTGTCAGAAGTAAGTTGGCCGCGGTGTTGTCGCTCATGGTAATGGCAGCACTACACAATTCTCTTACCGT
CATGCCATCCGTAAGATGCTTTTCCGTGACCGGCGAGTACTCAACCAAGTCGTTTTGTGAGTAGTGTATA
CGGCGACCAAGCTGCTCTTGCCCGGCGTCTATACGGGACAACACCGCGCCACATAGCAGTACTTTGAAAG
TGCTCATCATCGGGAATCGTTCTTCGGGGCGGAAAGACTCAAGGATCTTGCCGCTATTGAGATCCAGTTC
GATATAGCCCACTCTTGCACCCAGTTGATCTTCAGCATCTTTTACTTTCACCAGCGTTTCGGGGTGTGCA
AAAACAGGCAAGCAAAATGCCGCAAAGAAGGGAATGAGTGCGACACGAAAATGTTGGATGCTCATACTCG
TCCTTTTTCAATATTATTGAAGCATTTATCAGGGTTACTAGTACGTCTCTCAAGGATAAGTAAGTAATAT
TAAGGTACGGGAGGTATTGGACAGGCCGCAATAAAATATCTTTATTTTCATTACATCTGTGTGTTGGTTT
TTTGTGTGAATCGATAGTACTAACATACGCTCTCCATCAAAACAAAACGAAACAAAACAAACTAGCAAAA
TAGGCTGTCCCCAGTGCAAGTGCAGGTGCCAGAACATTTCTCT
Features (pLannotate 1.2.2; 25 found; start..end, strand, type, name):
     47..71      +  protein_bind   attB1: mutant version of attB; recombination site for the Gateway® BP reaction BP Clonase™
    101..119     +  protein_bind   5X UAS (fragment): five tandem copies of the "ScaI site" 17-mer CGGAGTACTGTCCTCCG, an upstream activating sequence (UAS) that efficiently binds yeast Gal4 (Webster et al., 1988; Pfeiffer et al., 2010) GAL4
    187..204     +  protein_bind   5X UAS (fragment): five tandem copies of the "ScaI site" 17-mer CGGAGTACTGTCCTCCG, an upstream activating sequence (UAS) that efficiently binds yeast Gal4 (Webster et al., 1988; Pfeiffer et al., 2010) GAL4
    235..253     +  protein_bind   5X UAS (fragment): five tandem copies of the "ScaI site" 17-mer CGGAGTACTGTCCTCCG, an upstream activating sequence (UAS) that efficiently binds yeast Gal4 (Webster et al., 1988; Pfeiffer et al., 2010) GAL4
    321..338     +  protein_bind   5X UAS (fragment): five tandem copies of the "ScaI site" 17-mer CGGAGTACTGTCCTCCG, an upstream activating sequence (UAS) that efficiently binds yeast Gal4 (Webster et al., 1988; Pfeiffer et al., 2010) GAL4
    358..378     -  protein_bind   attB4: mutant version of attB; core recombination site for the Gateway® BP reaction BP Clonase™
    394..431     +  promoter       minimal CMV promoter: human cytomegalovirus (CMV) immediate early promoter
    514..534     +  protein_bind   attB3: mutant version of attB; core recombination site for the Gateway® BP reaction BP Clonase™
    561..579     +  promoter       T3 promoter: promoter for bacteriophage T3 RNA polymerase
    643..661     -  promoter       T7 promoter: promoter for bacteriophage T7 RNA polymerase
    688..708     -  protein_bind   attB2: mutant version of attB; core recombination site for the Gateway® BP reaction BP Clonase™
    773..2425    +  CDS            luciferase: firefly luciferase synthetic luc2 version of the luciferase gene
   2429..2476    +  CDS            hCL1: non-ORF yeast peptide conferring ubiquitin-dependent degradation human codon-optimized
   2483..2599    +  CDS            hPEST: PEST degradation sequence from mouse ornithine decarboxylase human codon-optimized
   2648..2769    -  polyA_signal   SV40 poly(A) signal: SV40 polyadenylation signal
   2795..2926    -  CDS            LT_SV40 (fragment): Experimental evidence at protein level: Swiss-Prot protein existence level 1. Isoform 17kT antigen targets host RBL2 for degradation and promotes cell proliferation. Transactivates host cyclin A promoter through its J domain. From Simian virus 40 (SV40).
   2963..3320    +  promoter       SV40 promoter: SV40 enhancer and early promoter
   3351..4388    +  CDS            HygR: hygromycin B phosphotransferase confers resistance to hygromycin
   4412..4460    +  polyA_signal   poly(A) signal: synthetic polyadenylation signal
   4476..4607    +  CDS            TcR (fragment): tetracycline efflux protein; tet; confers resistance to tetracycline
   4787..5375    -  rep_origin     ori: high-copy-number ColE1/pMB1/pBR322/pUC origin of replication
   5575..6435    -  CDS            AmpR: β-lactamase confers resistance to ampicillin, carbenicillin, and related antibiotics
   6436..6477    -  promoter       AmpR promoter (fragment): bla
   6540..6588    +  polyA_signal   poly(A) signal: synthetic polyadenylation signal
   6602..6693    +  misc_feature   pause site: RNA polymerase II transcriptional pause signal from the human α2 globin gene
