[The description below was written by a language model from this plasmid's Addgene catalogue record and pLannotate feature annotations shown in this document.]
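Description:
pGL4_10xUAS-CMVmin-BC0424-luc2 is a mammalian luciferase reporter plasmid built on the pGL4 backbone and assembled by Gateway cloning, as reflected by the attB1, attB4, attB3 and attB2 recombination scars that separate its modules. It is propagated in E. coli at high copy from a ColE1/pUC-type origin with ampicillin selection (AmpR). It also carries an SV40 early promoter-driven hygromycin phosphotransferase cassette with a synthetic poly(A) signal, which would permit selection of stably transfected mammalian cells. A synthetic poly(A) signal and an RNA polymerase II pause site lie upstream of the reporter region, standard pGL4 elements that reduce read-through transcription from the backbone.

The sensor consists of a synthetic cluster of ten Gal4-binding UAS elements (the automated annotation detects only several fragments of these) placed in front of a minimal CMV promoter, so that transcription depends on recruitment of a Gal4 DNA-binding-domain transactivator. Downstream, between attB3 and attB2, sits a short segment flanked by T3 and T7 promoter sequences. This is the likely location of the unique barcode BC0424, although the feature table does not annotate the barcode itself. The transcript then continues into firefly luc2 fused to hCL1 and hPEST degradation sequences, which destabilise the enzyme so that the signal tracks changes in promoter activity closely, and ends at an SV40 poly(A) signal.

The record describes it as a UAS sensor for barcoded split TEV assays. In such assays, an interaction-dependent reconstitution of TEV protease typically releases a Gal4-based transcription factor that activates the reporter. Readout is possible by luminescence or by sequencing of the expressed barcode, allowing many assays to be multiplexed, as in the associated ERBB receptor antagonist profiling work.
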