Addgene plasmid #214632: pGL4_10xUAS-CMVmin-BC0424-luc2
Purpose: barcoded assay, UAS sensor for split TEV assays
Depositing lab: Michael Wehr. Depositing organization: Systasy Bioscience GmbH. Publication: Protocol for identifying properties of ERBB receptor antagonists using the barcoded ERBBprofiler assay. Popovic L, Rossner MJ, Wehr MC. STAR Protoc. 2024 Apr 16;5(2):102987. doi: 10.1016/j.xpro.2024.102987. PubMed 38635397.
Backbone
  Vector backbone: pGL4
  Vector type: Mammalian Expression, Luciferase
Growth in bacteria
  Bacterial resistance: Ampicillin, 100 μg/mL
  Growth temperature: 37°C
  Growth strain: DH5alpha
  Copy number: High Copy
Gene/Insert
  Gene/Insert name: 10x clustered UAS element with barcode 0424
  Species: Synthetic
  Cloning method: Gateway Cloning
Terms and licenses: Academic/Nonprofit Terms; Industry Terms: Not Available to Industry
How to cite: pGL4_10xUAS-CMVmin-BC0424-luc2 was a gift from Michael Wehr (Addgene plasmid # 214632 ; http://n2t.net/addgene:214632 ; RRID:Addgene_214632)
